LOCUS       Exported 5827 bp ds-DNA circular SYN 12-MAY-2021
DEFINITION  Plasmid for tagging proteins in Cryptococcus neoformans; 4xFLAG tag,
            NAT selection.
ACCESSION   .
VERSION     .
KEYWORDS    YSBE 558 : pNAT_4xFLAG
SOURCE      synthetic DNA construct
  ORGANISM  synthetic DNA construct
REFERENCE   1 (bases 1 to 5827)
  AUTHORS   So YS, Yang DH, Jung KW, Huh WK, Bahn YS
  TITLE     Molecular Characterization of Adenylyl Cyclase Complex Proteins
            Using Versatile Protein-Tagging Plasmid Systems in Cryptococcus
            neoformans.
  JOURNAL   J Microbiol Biotechnol. 2017 Feb 28;27(2):357-364. doi:
            10.4014/jmb.1609.09036.
  PUBMED    27780958
REFERENCE   2 (bases 1 to 5827)
  AUTHORS   .
  TITLE     Direct Submission
  JOURNAL   Exported May 12, 2021 from SnapGene Server 1.1.58
            http://www.snapgene.com
FEATURES             Location/Qualifiers
     source          1..5827
                     /organism="synthetic DNA construct"
                     /mol_type="other DNA"
     protein_bind    107..128
                     /label=CAP binding site
                     /bound_moiety="E. coli catabolite activator protein"
                     /note="CAP binding activates transcription in the presence
                     of cAMP."
     promoter        143..173
                     /label=lac promoter
                     /note="promoter for the E. coli lac operon"
     protein_bind    181..197
                     /label=lac operator
                     /bound_moiety="lac repressor encoded by lacI"
                     /note="The lac repressor binds to the lac operator to
                     inhibit transcription in E. coli. This inhibition can be
                     relieved by adding lactose or
                     isopropyl-beta-D-thiogalactopyranoside (IPTG)."
     primer_bind     186..208
                     /label=M13/pUC Reverse
                     /note="In lacZ gene"
     primer_bind     205..221
                     /label=M13 rev
                     /note="common sequencing primer, one of multiple similar
                     variants"
     primer_bind     205..221
                     /label=M13 Reverse
                     /note="In lacZ gene. Also called M13-rev"
     CDS             complement(455..1018)
                     /codon_start=1
                     /gene="Streptomyces noursei nat1"
                     /product="nourseothricin acetyltransferase"
                     /label=NrsR
                     /note="confers resistance to nourseothricin"
                     /translation="TLDDTAYRYRTSVPGDAEAIEALDGSFTTDTVFRVTATGDGFTLR
                     EVPVDPPLTKVFPDDESDDESDDGEDGDPDSRTFVAYGDDGDLAGFVVVSYSGWNRRLT
                     VEDIEVAPEHRGHGVGRALMGLATEFARERGAGHLWLEVTNVNAPAIHAYRRMGFTLCG
                     LDTALYDGTASDGEQALYMSMPCP"
     CDS             complement(2180..2203)
                     /codon_start=1
                     /product="FLAG(R) epitope tag, followed by an enterokinase
                     cleavage site"
                     /label=FLAG
                     /translation="DYKDDDDK"
     CDS             complement(2213..2236)
                     /codon_start=1
                     /product="FLAG(R) epitope tag, followed by an enterokinase
                     cleavage site"
                     /label=FLAG
                     /translation="DYKDDDDK"
     CDS             complement(2240..2263)
                     /codon_start=1
                     /product="FLAG(R) epitope tag, followed by an enterokinase
                     cleavage site"
                     /label=FLAG
                     /translation="DYKDDDDK"
     CDS             complement(2267..2290)
                     /codon_start=1
                     /product="FLAG(R) epitope tag, followed by an enterokinase
                     cleavage site"
                     /label=FLAG
                     /translation="DYKDDDDK"
     primer_bind     complement(2410..2427)
                     /label=M13 Forward
                     /note="In lacZ gene. Also called M13-F20 or M13 (-21)
                     Forward"
     primer_bind     complement(2410..2426)
                     /label=M13 fwd
                     /note="common sequencing primer, one of multiple similar
                     variants"
     primer_bind     complement(2419..2441)
                     /label=M13/pUC Forward
                     /note="In lacZ gene"
     CDS             2564..2866
                     /codon_start=1
                     /gene="ccdB"
                     /product="CcdB, a bacterial toxin that poisons DNA gyrase"
                     /label=ccdB
                     /note="Plasmids containing the ccdB gene cannot be
                     propagated in standard E. coli strains."
                     /translation="QFKVYTYKRESRYRLFVDVQSDIIDTPGRRMVIPLASARLLSDKV
                     SRELYPVVHIGDESWRMMTTDMASVPVSVIGEEVADLSHRENDIKNAINLMFWGI"
     primer_bind     2745..2764
                     /label=ccdB-fwd
                     /note="ccdB gene, forward primer"
     CDS             3215..4009
                     /codon_start=1
                     /gene="aph(3')-II (or nptII)"
                     /product="aminoglycoside phosphotransferase from Tn5"
                     /label=NeoR/KanR
                     /note="confers resistance to neomycin, kanamycin, and G418
                     (Geneticin(R))"
                     /translation="MIEQDGLHAGSPAAWVERLFGYDWAQQTIGCSDAAVFRLSAQGRP
                     VLFVKTDLSGALNELQDEAARLSWLATTGVPCAAVLDVVTEAGRDWLLLGEVPGQDLLS
                     SHLAPAEKVSIMADAMRRLHTLDPATCPFDHQAKHRIERARTRMEAGLVDQDDLDEEHQ
                     GLAPAELFARLKASMPDGEDLVVTHGDACLPNIMVENGRFSGFIDCGRLGVADRYQDIA
                     LATRDIAEELGGEWADRFLVLYGIAAPDSQRIAFYRLLDEFF"
     primer_bind     complement(3269..3288)
                     /label=Neo-R
                     /note="Neomycin resistance gene, reverse primer"
     primer_bind     3879..3898
                     /label=Neo-F
                     /note="Neomycin resistance gene, forward primer"
     CDS             4027..4887
                     /codon_start=1
                     /gene="bla"
                     /product="beta-lactamase"
                     /label=AmpR
                     /note="confers resistance to ampicillin, carbenicillin, and
                     related antibiotics"
                     /translation="MSIQHFRVALIPFFAAFCLPVFAHPETLVKVKDAEDQLGARVGYI
                     ELDLNSGKILESFRPEERFPMMSTFKVLLCGAVLSRIDAGQEQLGRRIHYSQNDLVEYS
                     PVTEKHLTDGMTVRELCSAAITMSDNTAANLLLTTIGGPKELTAFLHNMGDHVTRLDRW
                     EPELNEAIPNDERDTTMPVAMATTLRKLLTGELLTLASRQQLIDWMEADKVAGPLLRSA
                     LPAGWFIADKSGAGERGSRGIIAALGPDGKPSRIVVIYTTGSQATMDERNRQIAEIGAS
                     LIKHW"
     primer_bind     complement(4245..4264)
                     /label=Amp-R
                     /note="Ampicillin resistance gene, reverse primer"
     rep_origin      5058..5646
                     /direction=RIGHT
                     /label=ori
                     /note="high-copy-number ColE1/pMB1/pBR322/pUC origin of
                     replication"
     primer_bind     5547..5566
                     /label=pBR322ori-F
                     /note="pBR322 origin, forward primer"
ORIGIN
        1 agcgcccaat acgcaaaccg cctctccccg cgcgttggcc gattcattaa tgcagctggc
       61 acgacaggtt tcccgactgg aaagcgggca gtgagcgcaa cgcaattaat gtgagttagc
      121 tcactcatta ggcaccccag gctttacact ttatgcttcc ggctcgtatg ttgtgtggaa
      181 ttgtgagcgg ataacaattt cacacaggaa acagctatga ccatgattac gccaagcttg
      241 gagccatgaa gatcctgagg attcaacggc gttgctgagg gtgggaagga tggtattgtt
      301 gtctgtagat agattaatgg gcatataatg tcaaaaaaga tgattgacac gatgtctgtc
      361 tcggattcgc agtgtgctaa aattgtatca cttctctaat atgtatatat acaccctcta
      421 aggaaaatta accccttacc gccttcacga attcttaggg gcagggcatg ctcatgtaga
      481 gcgcctgctc gccgtccgag gcggtgccgt cgtacagggc ggtgtccagg ccgcagaggg
      541 tgaaccccat ccgccggtac gcgtggatcg ccggtgcgtt gacgttggtg acctccagcc
      601 agaggtgccc ggcgccccgc tcgcgggcga actccgtcgc gagccccatc aacgcgcgcc
      661 cgaccccgtg cccccggtgc tccggggcga cctcgatgtc ctcgacggtc agccggcggt
      721 tccagccgga gtacgagacg accacgaagc ccgccaggtc gccgtcgtcc ccgtacgcga
      781 cgaacgtccg ggagtccggg tcgccgtcct ccccgtcgtc cgattcgtcg tccgattcgt
      841 cgtcggggaa caccttggtc aggggcgggt ccaccggcac ctcccgcagg gtgaagccgt
      901 ccccggtggc ggtgacgcgg aagacggtgt cggtggtgaa ggacccatcc agtgcctcga
      961 tggcctcggc gtcccccggg acactggtgc ggtaccggta agccgtgtcg tcaagagtgg
     1021 cggccgccat agacatgttg ggcgagttta ctaatggaaa aagacaatta gcaaagaggc
     1081 tgcatattag gagacgcggt gaagattggg gaggacaata gggtccgtgc accaaaaagt
     1141 cctgacggca gctctgttca acgcacatcc atctcttcca gctatgcgtg tggcaccagc
     1201 acggatggat tgttgcacca aaaggacaag gcgagatgga tgcaggtcga ggcgatgcgg
     1261 tgctatcggc cctcgttgtc gaacgccacg tcgtcctctc ggcgaccgtc aatcctggaa
     1321 ggaaatgacc aagcgtgcac ccagcatcca gcatccaaca tccagcaccc agcacctagc
     1381 acccatgatc caatggccgg catgcagatc agcgtgggga gagcaccatc tagcagcccc
     1441 tggcaggccc agcattgtgc tcggatgtgc gataggcggt gggtgcgata aggtggatta
     1501 gtggaggatg gaggactgag tggcgggcaa gggaaggggg cgggaagatg actcaccttg
     1561 ggcagtgggt gggggatgcg gtatagggga tgtatgtgga tgctggcgga ggatagaagc
     1621 tgtaagctga gctggtgcca acggtgacgc tgtgagagtg gtctcggcga ccctgacggc
     1681 gactcggcgt taccccgtgt ggcacaccgg acgcgcgtcg agtgacgttg ctgctattgt
     1741 tgttaccatc atcctctcct ccgacaacca tacactcagc gcacaccatg ccactcgaat
     1801 cctgcatgca agcttggtac cgagctcgga tccactagta acggccgcca gtgtgctgga
     1861 attcgccctt gtaccaatct atccctctct ccgaacaatc tccacattcc ctcccttctg
     1921 ctccctgaac ccgcaacacg agccgtccac acttcttctc aactttgcgc ttctcaactt
     1981 ttgcttatgc aatcttgctc caccatctat catcccaact tatcccgact cttcctcgtc
     2041 ccaccgccca ccacacacca cattactttc aggctcctga atacaacaca tcattcataa
     2101 gttcaagtat acgccaacat ctcttctttc gttataaata aaaagaaaga aagaaagaag
     2161 aacgattctt ttagtcgacc ttatcgtcgt catccttgta atcttctaga cacttgtcgt
     2221 cgtcgtcctt gtagtctccc ttatcgtcat cgtctttgta gtcaccctta tcgtcgtcat
     2281 ccttgtaatc tggcgcgccg catgctgcgg ccgcaagggc gaattctgca gatatccatc
     2341 acactggcgg ccgctcgagc atgcatctag agggcccaat tcgccctata gtgaatcgta
     2401 ttacaattca ctggccgtcg ttttacaacg tcgtgactgg gaaaaccctg gcgttaccca
     2461 acttaatcgc cttgcagcac atcccccttt cgccagctgg cgtaatagcg aagaggcccg
     2521 caccgatcgc ccttcccaac agttgcgcag cctatacgta cggcagttta aggtttacac
     2581 ctataaaaga gagagccgtt atcgtctgtt tgtggatgta cagagtgata ttattgacac
     2641 gccggggcga cggatggtga tccccctggc cagtgcacgt ctgctgtcag ataaagtctc
     2701 ccgtgaactt tacccggtgg tgcatatcgg ggatgaaagc tggcgcatga tgaccaccga
     2761 tatggccagt gtgccggtct ccgttatcgg ggaagaagtg gctgatctca gccaccgcga
     2821 aaatgacatc aaaaacgcca ttaacctgat gttctgggga atataaatgt caggcatgag
     2881 attatcaaaa aggatcttca cctagatcct tttcacgtag aaagccagtc cgcagaaacg
     2941 gtgctgaccc cggatgaatg tcagctactg ggctatctgg acaagggaaa acgcaagcgc
     3001 aaagagaaag caggtagctt gcagtgggct tacatggcga tagctagact gggcggtttt
     3061 atggacagca agcgaaccgg aattgccagc tggggcgccc tctggtaagg ttgggaagcc
     3121 ctgcaaagta aactggatgg ctttcttgcc gccaaggatc tgatggcgca ggggatcaag
     3181 ctctgatcaa gagacaggat gaggatcgtt tcgcatgatt gaacaagatg gattgcacgc
     3241 aggttctccg gccgcttggg tggagaggct attcggctat gactgggcac aacagacaat
     3301 cggctgctct gatgccgccg tgttccggct gtcagcgcag gggcgcccgg ttctttttgt
     3361 caagaccgac ctgtccggtg ccctgaatga actgcaagac gaggcagcgc ggctatcgtg
     3421 gctggccacg acgggcgttc cttgcgcagc tgtgctcgac gttgtcactg aagcgggaag
     3481 ggactggctg ctattgggcg aagtgccggg gcaggatctc ctgtcatctc accttgctcc
     3541 tgccgagaaa gtatccatca tggctgatgc aatgcggcgg ctgcatacgc ttgatccggc
     3601 tacctgccca ttcgaccacc aagcgaaaca tcgcatcgag cgagcacgta ctcggatgga
     3661 agccggtctt gtcgatcagg atgatctgga cgaagagcat caggggctcg cgccagccga
     3721 actgttcgcc aggctcaagg cgagcatgcc cgacggcgag gatctcgtcg tgacccatgg
     3781 cgatgcctgc ttgccgaata tcatggtgga aaatggccgc ttttctggat tcatcgactg
     3841 tggccggctg ggtgtggcgg accgctatca ggacatagcg ttggctaccc gtgatattgc
     3901 tgaagagctt ggcggcgaat gggctgaccg cttcctcgtg ctttacggta tcgccgctcc
     3961 cgattcgcag cgcatcgcct tctatcgcct tcttgacgag ttcttctgaa ttgaaaaagg
     4021 aagagtatga gtattcaaca tttccgtgtc gcccttattc ccttttttgc ggcattttgc
     4081 cttcctgttt ttgctcaccc agaaacgctg gtgaaagtaa aagatgctga agatcagttg
     4141 ggtgcacgag tgggttacat cgaactggat ctcaacagcg gtaagatcct tgagagtttt
     4201 cgccccgaag aacgttttcc aatgatgagc acttttaaag ttctgctatg tggcgcggta
     4261 ttatcccgta ttgacgccgg gcaagagcaa ctcggtcgcc gcatacacta ttctcagaat
     4321 gacttggttg agtactcacc agtcacagaa aagcatctta cggatggcat gacagtaaga
     4381 gaattatgca gtgctgccat aaccatgagt gataacactg cggccaactt acttctgaca
     4441 acgatcggag gaccgaagga gctaaccgct tttttgcaca acatggggga tcatgtaact
     4501 cgccttgatc gttgggaacc ggagctgaat gaagccatac caaacgacga gcgtgacacc
     4561 acgatgcctg tagcaatggc aacaacgttg cgcaaactat taactggcga actacttact
     4621 ctagcttccc ggcaacaatt aatagactgg atggaggcgg ataaagttgc aggaccactt
     4681 ctgcgctcgg cccttccggc tggctggttt attgctgata aatctggagc cggtgagcgt
     4741 gggtctcgcg gtatcattgc agcactgggg ccagatggta agccctcccg tatcgtagtt
     4801 atctacacga cggggagcca ggcaactatg gatgaacgaa atagacagat cgctgagata
     4861 ggtgcctcac tgattaagca ttggtaactg tcagaccaag tttactcata tatactttag
     4921 attgatttaa aacttcattt ttaatttaaa aggatctagg tgaagatcct ttttgataat
     4981 ctcatgacca aaatccctta acgtgagttt tcgttccact gagcgtcaga ccccgtagaa
     5041 aagatcaaag gatcttcttg agatcctttt tttctgcgcg taatctgctg cttgcaaaca
     5101 aaaaaaccac cgctaccagc ggtggtttgt ttgccggatc aagagctacc aactcttttt
     5161 ccgaaggtaa ctggcttcag cagagcgcag ataccaaata ctgttcttct agtgtagccg
     5221 tagttaggcc accacttcaa gaactctgta gcaccgccta catacctcgc tctgctaatc
     5281 ctgttaccag tggctgctgc cagtggcgat aagtcgtgtc ttaccgggtt ggattcaaga
     5341 cgatagttac cggataaggc gcagcggtcg ggctgaacgg ggggttcgtg cacacagccc
     5401 agcttggagc gaacgaccta caccgaactg agatacctac agcgtgagct atgagaaagc
     5461 gccacgcttc ccgaagggag aaaggcggac aggtatccgg taagcggcag ggtcggaaca
     5521 ggagagcgca cgagggagct tccaggggga aacgcctggt atctttatag tcctgtcggg
     5581 tttcgccacc tctgacttga gcgtcgattt ttgtgatgct cgtcaggggg gcggagccta
     5641 tggaaaaacg ccagcaacgc ggccttttta cggttcctgg ccttttgctg gccttttgct
     5701 cacatgttct ttcctgcgtt atcccctgat tctgtggata accgtattac cgcctttgag
     5761 tgagctgata ccgctcgccg cagccgaacg accgagcgca gcgaatcagt gagcgaggaa
     5821 gcggaag
//
